Addgene plasmid #112163: pAAV.hSyn-FLEX.iGABASnFR
Purpose: GABA Sensor
Depositing lab: Loren Looger. Depositing organization: HHMI, Janelia Research Campus. Publication: A genetically encoded fluorescent sensor for in vivo imaging of GABA. Marvin JS, Shimoda Y, Magloire V, Leite M, Kawashima T, Jensen TP, Kolb I, Knott EL, Novak O, Podgorski K, Leidenheimer NJ, Rusakov DA, Ahrens MB, Kullmann DM, Looger LL. Nat Methods. 2019 Aug;16(8):763-770. doi: 10.1038/s41592-019-0471-2. Epub 2019 Jul 15. PubMed 31308547.
Backbone
  Vector backbone: pAAV.SynFLEX
  Vector type: AAV
Growth in bacteria
  Bacterial resistance: Ampicillin, 100 μg/mL
  Growth temperature: 37°C
  Growth strain: NEB Stable
  Copy number: High Copy
Gene/Insert
  Gene/Insert name: iGABASnFR
  Promoter: Synapsin
  Cloning method: Restriction Enzyme; 5′ cloning site Unknown (unknown if destroyed); 3′ cloning site Unknown (unknown if destroyed)
Terms and licenses: Academic/Nonprofit Terms; Industry Terms: Not Available to Industry
Depositor comments: Please visit https://www.biorxiv.org/content/early/2018/05/14/322578 for bioRxiv preprint.
How to cite: pAAV.hSyn-FLEX.iGABASnFR was a gift from Loren Looger (Addgene plasmid # 112163 ; http://n2t.net/addgene:112163 ; RRID:Addgene_112163) For viral preps, please replace (Addgene plasmid # 112163) in the above sentence with: (Addgene viral prep # 112163-AAV1)
