[The description below was written by a language model from this plasmid's Addgene catalogue record and the feature table of its GenBank file.]
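Description:
pAAV.hSyn-FLEX.iGABASnFR is a 6,771 bp AAV transfer plasmid built on the pAAV.SynFLEX backbone for Cre-dependent, neuron-directed expression of the genetically encoded fluorescent GABA sensor iGABASnFR. It is propagated in bacteria through a high-copy ColE1/pUC-type origin and selected with ampicillin via the beta-lactamase gene. An f1 phage origin is also present. The catalogue lists a recombination-deficient growth strain, which is a common choice for ITR-containing plasmids. Only one AAV2 ITR is annotated in the feature table, upstream of the expression cassette. A second ITR would be expected downstream of the polyadenylation signal for packaging, but it is not annotated.

The catalogue names synapsin as the promoter, although the promoter itself is not annotated. It presumably lies in the unannotated stretch between the ITR and a chimeric beta-globin/immunoglobulin intron. After the intron comes a FLEX (double-floxed inverted) cassette, in which pairs of lox2272 and loxP sites in opposing orientations flank the sensor coding sequence, which sits on the reverse strand. Without Cre the open reading frame is antisense to the promoter and is not expressed. Cre recombination inverts the cassette and then excises one site of each pair, locking it in the sense orientation.

The inverted reading frame begins with a Kozak sequence and a mouse Ig-kappa leader. It continues through the sensor body, where EGFP primer sites indicate a GFP-derived fluorophore, and ends with a Myc epitope tag and the PDGFR-beta transmembrane domain. This arrangement would direct secretion and anchor the sensor on the extracellular face of the plasma membrane. A WPRE and an SV40 poly(A) signal follow the cassette to enhance transcript stability and processing. The short Factor Xa site annotated within the WPRE is most likely a chance sequence match. The construct is intended for imaging GABA in Cre-defined neuronal populations in vivo.
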