LOCUS       Exported 6771 bp ds-DNA circular SYN 12-MAY-2021
DEFINITION  GABA Sensor.
ACCESSION   .
VERSION     .
KEYWORDS    pAAV.hSyn-FLEX.iGABASnFR
SOURCE      synthetic DNA construct
  ORGANISM  synthetic DNA construct
REFERENCE   1 (bases 1 to 6771)
  AUTHORS   Marvin JS, Shimoda Y, Magloire V, Leite M, Kawashima T, Jensen TP,
            Kolb I, Knott EL, Novak O, Podgorski K, Leidenheimer NJ, Rusakov DA,
            Ahrens MB, Kullmann DM, Looger LL
  TITLE     A genetically encoded fluorescent sensor for in vivo imaging of
            GABA.
  JOURNAL   Nat Methods. 2019 Aug;16(8):763-770. doi: 10.1038/s41592-019-0471-2.
            Epub 2019 Jul 15.
  PUBMED    31308547
REFERENCE   2 (bases 1 to 6771)
  AUTHORS   .
  TITLE     Direct Submission
  JOURNAL   Exported May 12, 2021 from SnapGene Server 1.1.58
            http://www.snapgene.com
FEATURES             Location/Qualifiers
     source          1..6771
                     /organism="synthetic DNA construct"
                     /mol_type="other DNA"
     primer_bind     complement(359..376)
                     /label=L4440
                     /note="L4440 vector, forward primer"
     rep_origin      complement(530..1118)
                     /direction=LEFT
                     /label=ori
                     /note="high-copy-number ColE1/pMB1/pBR322/pUC origin of
                     replication"
     primer_bind     complement(610..629)
                     /label=pBR322ori-F
                     /note="pBR322 origin, forward primer"
     CDS             complement(1289..2149)
                     /codon_start=1
                     /gene="bla"
                     /product="beta-lactamase"
                     /label=AmpR
                     /note="confers resistance to ampicillin, carbenicillin, and
                     related antibiotics"
                     /translation="MSIQHFRVALIPFFAAFCLPVFAHPETLVKVKDAEDQLGARVGYI
                     ELDLNSGKILESFRPEERFPMMSTFKVLLCGAVLSRIDAGQEQLGRRIHYSQNDLVEYS
                     PVTEKHLTDGMTVRELCSAAITMSDNTAANLLLTTIGGPKELTAFLHNMGDHVTRLDRW
                     EPELNEAIPNDERDTTMPVAMATTLRKLLTGELLTLASRQQLIDWMEADKVAGPLLRSA
                     LPAGWFIADKSGAGERGSRGIIAALGPDGKPSRIVVIYTTGSQATMDERNRQIAEIGAS
                     LIKHW"
     primer_bind     1912..1931
                     /label=Amp-R
                     /note="Ampicillin resistance gene, reverse primer"
     promoter        complement(2150..2254)
                     /gene="bla"
                     /label=AmpR promoter
     rep_origin      complement(2280..2735)
                     /direction=LEFT
                     /label=f1 ori
                     /note="f1 bacteriophage origin of replication; arrow
                     indicates direction of (+) strand synthesis"
     primer_bind     complement(2417..2438)
                     /label=F1ori-F
                     /note="F1 origin, forward primer"
     primer_bind     2629..2648
                     /label=F1ori-R
                     /note="F1 origin, reverse primer"
     repeat_region   2807..2936
                     /label=AAV2 ITR
     intron          3529..3661
                     /label=chimeric intron
                     /note="chimera between introns from human beta-globin and
                     immunoglobulin heavy chain genes"
     primer_bind     3644..3663
                     /label=pMT2-F
                     /note="Synthetic intron, forward primer"
     protein_bind    complement(3674..3707)
                     /label=lox2272
                     /bound_moiety="Cre recombinase"
                     /note="Cre-mediated recombination occurs in the 8-bp core
                     sequence (GGATACTT). lox2272 sites are compatible with each
                     other, but incompatible with loxP or loxN sites (Lee and
                     Saito, 1988)."
     protein_bind    complement(3770..3803)
                     /label=loxP
                     /bound_moiety="Cre recombinase"
                     /note="Cre-mediated recombination occurs in the 8-bp core
                     sequence (GCATACAT)."
     CDS             complement(3831..3977)
                     /codon_start=1
                     /product="transmembrane domain from platelet derived growth
                     factor receptor beta"
                     /label=PDGFR-beta TM domain
                     /translation="AVGQDTQEVIVVPHSLPFKVVVISAILALVVLTIISLIILIMLWQ
                     KKPR"
     CDS             complement(3981..4010)
                     /codon_start=1
                     /product="Myc (human c-Myc proto-oncogene) epitope tag"
                     /label=Myc
                     /translation="EQKLISEEDL"
     primer_bind     4517..4538
                     /label=EGFP-N
                     /note="EGFP, reverse primer"
     primer_bind     complement(4641..4662)
                     /label=EGFP-C
                     /note="EGFP, forward primer"
     sig_peptide     complement(5706..5768)
                     /product="leader sequence from mouse immunoglobulin kappa
                     light chain"
                     /label=Ig-kappa leader
     regulatory      5765..5774
                     /regulatory_class="other"
                     /note="vertebrate consensus sequence for strong initiation
                     of translation (Kozak, 1987)"
     protein_bind    5799..5832
                     /label=lox2272
                     /bound_moiety="Cre recombinase"
                     /note="Cre-mediated recombination occurs in the 8-bp core
                     sequence (GGATACTT). lox2272 sites are compatible with each
                     other, but incompatible with loxP or loxN sites (Lee and
                     Saito, 1988)."
     protein_bind    5903..5936
                     /label=loxP
                     /bound_moiety="Cre recombinase"
                     /note="Cre-mediated recombination occurs in the 8-bp core
                     sequence (GCATACAT)."
     misc_feature    6008..6596
                     /label=WPRE
                     /note="woodchuck hepatitis virus posttranscriptional
                     regulatory element"
     primer_bind     complement(6061..6081)
                     /label=WPRE-R
                     /note="WPRE, reverse primer"
     CDS             complement(6479..6490)
                     /codon_start=1
                     /product="Factor Xa recognition and cleavage site"
                     /label=Factor Xa site
                     /translation="IEGR"
     polyA_signal    6674..24
                     /label=SV40 poly(A) signal
                     /note="SV40 polyadenylation signal"
     primer_bind     complement(6685..6704)
                     /label=EBV-rev
                     /note="SV40 polyA terminator, reverse primer"
     primer_bind     6739..6758
                     /label=SV40pA-R
                     /note="SV40 polyA, reverse primer"
ORIGIN
        1 attataagct gcaataaaca agttaacaac aacaattgca ttcattttat gtttcaggtt
       61 cagggggaga tgtgggaggt tttttaaagc aagtaaaacc tctacaaatg tggtaaaatc
      121 gataaggatc ttcctagagc atggctacgt agataagtag catggcgggt taatcattaa
      181 ctacaaggaa cccctagtga tggagttggc cactccctct ctgcgcgctc gctcgctcac
      241 tgaggacgcc cgggctttgc ccgggcggcc tcagtgagcg agcgagcgcg cagctgcatt
      301 aatgaatcgg ccaacgcgcg gggagaggcg gtttgcgtat tgggcgctct tccgcttcct
      361 cgctcactga ctcgctgcgc tcggtcgttc ggctgcggcg agcggtatca gctcactcaa
      421 aggcggtaat acggttatcc acagaatcag gggataacgc aggaaagaac atgtgagcaa
      481 aaggccagca aaaggccagg aaccgtaaaa aggccgcgtt gctggcgttt ttccataggc
      541 tccgcccccc tgacgagcat cacaaaaatc gacgctcaag tcagaggtgg cgaaacccga
      601 caggactata aagataccag gcgtttcccc ctggaagctc cctcgtgcgc tctcctgttc
      661 cgaccctgcc gcttaccgga tacctgtccg cctttctccc ttcgggaagc gtggcgcttt
      721 ctcatagctc acgctgtagg tatctcagtt cggtgtaggt cgttcgctcc aagctgggct
      781 gtgtgcacga accccccgtt cagcccgacc gctgcgcctt atccggtaac tatcgtcttg
      841 agtccaaccc ggtaagacac gacttatcgc cactggcagc agccactggt aacaggatta
      901 gcagagcgag gtatgtaggc ggtgctacag agttcttgaa gtggtggcct aactacggct
      961 acactagaag aacagtattt ggtatctgcg ctctgctgaa gccagttacc ttcggaaaaa
     1021 gagttggtag ctcttgatcc ggcaaacaaa ccaccgctgg tagcggtggt ttttttgttt
     1081 gcaagcagca gattacgcgc agaaaaaaag gatctcaaga agatcctttg atcttttcta
     1141 cggggtctga cgctcagtgg aacgaaaact cacgttaagg gattttggtc atgagattat
     1201 caaaaaggat cttcacctag atccttttaa attaaaaatg aagttttaaa tcaatctaaa
     1261 gtatatatga gtaaacttgg tctgacagtt accaatgctt aatcagtgag gcacctatct
     1321 cagcgatctg tctatttcgt tcatccatag ttgcctgact ccccgtcgtg tagataacta
     1381 cgatacggga gggcttacca tctggcccca gtgctgcaat gataccgcga gacccacgct
     1441 caccggctcc agatttatca gcaataaacc agccagccgg aagggccgag cgcagaagtg
     1501 gtcctgcaac tttatccgcc tccatccagt ctattaattg ttgccgggaa gctagagtaa
     1561 gtagttcgcc agttaatagt ttgcgcaacg ttgttgccat tgctacaggc atcgtggtgt
     1621 cacgctcgtc gtttggtatg gcttcattca gctccggttc ccaacgatca aggcgagtta
     1681 catgatcccc catgttgtgc aaaaaagcgg ttagctcctt cggtcctccg atcgttgtca
     1741 gaagtaagtt ggccgcagtg ttatcactca tggttatggc agcactgcat aattctctta
     1801 ctgtcatgcc atccgtaaga tgcttttctg tgactggtga gtactcaacc aagtcattct
     1861 gagaatagtg tatgcggcga ccgagttgct cttgcccggc gtcaatacgg gataataccg
     1921 cgccacatag cagaacttta aaagtgctca tcattggaaa acgttcttcg gggcgaaaac
     1981 tctcaaggat cttaccgctg ttgagatcca gttcgatgta acccactcgt gcacccaact
     2041 gatcttcagc atcttttact ttcaccagcg tttctgggtg agcaaaaaca ggaaggcaaa
     2101 atgccgcaaa aaagggaata agggcgacac ggaaatgttg aatactcata ctcttccttt
     2161 ttcaatatta ttgaagcatt tatcagggtt attgtctcat gagcggatac atatttgaat
     2221 gtatttagaa aaataaacaa ataggggttc cgcgcacatt tccccgaaaa gtgccaccta
     2281 aattgtaagc gttaatattt tgttaaaatt cgcgttaaat ttttgttaaa tcagctcatt
     2341 ttttaaccaa taggccgaaa tcggcaaaat cccttataaa tcaaaagaat agaccgagat
     2401 agggttgagt gttgttccag tttggaacaa gagtccacta ttaaagaacg tggactccaa
     2461 cgtcaaaggn nnnnnnnnnn nnnnnnnnnn nnnnnnnnnn nnnnnnnnnn nnnnnnnntn
     2521 nnnnnnnnnn nnnnnnnnnn nnnnnnnnnn nnnnnnnnnn nnnnnnnnnn nnnnnnnnnn
     2581 nnnnnnnnnn nnnnnnnnnn nnnnnnnnnn gnnnnnnnnn nnnnnnnnnn nnnnnnnnnn
     2641 nnnnnnnnnn nnnnnnnnnn nnnnnnnnnn nnnnnnnnnn nnnnnnnnnn nnnnnnnnnn
     2701 nnnnnnnnnn nnnnnnnnnn nnnnnnnnnn nnnnncccat tcgccattca ggctgcgcaa
     2761 ctgttgggaa gggcgatcgg tgcgggcctc ttcgctatta cgccagctgc gcgctcgctc
     2821 gctcactgag gccgcccggg caaagcccgg gcgtcgggcg acctttggtc gcccggcctc
     2881 agtgagcgag cgagcgcgca gagagggagt ggccaactcc atcactaggg gttccttgta
     2941 gttaatgatt aacccgccat gctacttatc tacgtagcca tgctctagga agatccgagc
     3001 tccagtgtgc tggaattcgc ccttttcagt atttaaattg acgaccgacc ccgacccact
     3061 ggacaagcac ccaaccccca ttccccaaat tgcgcatccc ctatcagaga gggggagggg
     3121 aaacaggatg cggcgaggcg cgtgcgcact gccagcttca gcaccgcgga cagtgccttc
     3181 gcccccgcct ggcggcgcgc gccaccgccg cctcagcact gaaggcgcgc tgacgtcact
     3241 cgccggtccc ccgcaaactc cccttcccgg ccaccttggt cgcgtccgcg ccgccgccgg
     3301 cccagccgga ccgcaccacg cgaggcgcga gatagggggg cacgggcgcg accatctgcg
     3361 ctgcggcgcc ggcgactcag cgctgcctca gtctgcggtg ggcagcggag gagtcgtgtc
     3421 gtgcctgaga gcgcagctgt gctcctgggc accgcgcagt ccgcccccgc ggctcctggc
     3481 cagaccaccc ctaggacccc ctgccccaag tcgcagccgt tggatcaggt aagtatcaag
     3541 gttacaagac aggtttaagg agaccaatag aaactgggct tgtcgagaca gagaagactc
     3601 ttgcgtttct gataggcacc tattggtctt actgacatcc actttgcctt tctctccaca
     3661 ggtgatgatc cccataactt cgtataaagt atcctatacg aagttatatc aaaataggaa
     3721 gaccaatgct tcaccatcga cccgaattgc caagcatcac catcgacaca taacttcgta
     3781 taatgtatgc tatacgaagt tatactagtg ctagcggatc cgatatccta acgtggcttc
     3841 ttctgccaaa gcatgatgag gatgataagg gagatgatgg tgagcaccac cagggccagg
     3901 atggctgaga tcaccaccac cttaaagggc aaggagtgtg gcaccacgat gacctcctgc
     3961 gtgtcctggc ccacagcatt cagatcctct tctgagatga gtttttgttc gtcgacctgc
     4021 agtttgacta gccattcatt ccaccgtgtc gcaatggccg gaccgttctt ggcccagtag
     4081 gcgaaatcga gggtgatctg atccttgacg taggcggtcg gcaggttcgg tgccaggttg
     4141 gcgttccagt tgtactccag cttgtgcccc aggatgttgc cgtcctcctt gaagtcgatg
     4201 cccttcagct cgatgcggtt caccagggtg tcgccctcga acttcacctc ggcgcgggtc
     4261 ttgtaggtgc cgtcgtcctt gaagctgatg gtgcgctcct ggacgtagcc ttcgggcatg
     4321 gcggacttga agaagtcgtg ctgcttcatg tggtcggggt agcggctgaa gcactgcacg
     4381 ccgtaggtca gggtggtcac gagggtgggc cagggcacgg gcagcttgcc ggtggtgcag
     4441 atgaacttca gggtcagctt gccgttggtg gcatcgccct cgccctcgcc gcgcacgctg
     4501 aacttgtggc cgtttacgtc gccgtccagc tcgaccagga tgggcaccac cccggtgaac
     4561 agctcctcgc ccttgctcat gctccctccg gtaccgccct tgtacagctc gtccatgccg
     4621 agagtgatcc cggcggcggt cacgaactcc agcaggacca tgtgatcgcg cttctcgttg
     4681 gggtctttgc tcagcacgga ctgggtgctc aggtagtggt tgtcgggcag cagcacgggg
     4741 ccgtcgccga tgggggtgtt ctgctggtag tggtcggcga gctgcacgct gccgtcctcc
     4801 acgttgtggc ggatcttgaa gttcgccatg atgccgttct tctgcttgtc ggcggtgatc
     4861 cggacctgcg caaggtcgag gcgctgcaca ctgtcgatgt tcactggagc ataggcggtc
     4921 agggcggaaa agtcgtcctg gcctttggcg ctgctggcac tggccaggaa cttcatcgcg
     4981 gcggctttgt tcttcgtgcc tttaggcacg acgaggatgt cggccatcac caggttctgc
     5041 ttccagctca cgcccactgg cgcgccgtct tcttgcaggg cgtggatgcg accgttccag
     5101 aactggccca tgctgacttc gccggaggcc agcagctgct gcgactgtgc accgccgccc
     5161 caccagacga tgtctttctt gatggtgtcg agtttcttga aggcgcggtc caggtccagc
     5221 gggtagagct tgtcggccgg tacgccgtcg gcgagcaggg ccagttcgag cacgccaggg
     5281 ctcggccatt tgtagagggc gcgtttgccg gggtaggtct tggtgtcgaa cagcgcggtc
     5341 cagtcctggg gcttgctggc tccgagcttg ccttcgttgt agccgagcac gaaagagaac
     5401 aggaacgagc ccacgccatg gtcggagacg aagcgcgggt cgatcttgtc gcgctggatc
     5461 accgagaaat ccaggggttc gagcaggcct tcggcggcgg cgcgcaaggc gaagtcggcc
     5521 tctacatcca ccacgtccca ctgcacgttg ccgctttcga ccatggcctt gagtttgccg
     5581 tagtcggtgg gcccatcctg gaccacggta atgccgctgg ccttgctgaa cgggtcggcc
     5641 caggcctgct tctgcgcatc ctgggtgcta ccgccccagc tcacgaaatt gatgctttca
     5701 gatctgtcac cagtggaacc tggaacccag agcagcagta cccatagcag gagtgtgtct
     5761 gtctccatgg tggcgatatc accggtggta ccactagtat aacttcgtat aggatacttt
     5821 atacgaagtt atcattggga ttcttcctat tttgatccaa gcatcaccat cgaccctcta
     5881 gtccaaatct caccatcgac ccataacttc gtatagcata cattatacga agttatgtcc
     5941 ctcgaagagg ttcgaaacac tgaaaagggc caattctgca aatgatccac tcgagaagct
     6001 tatcgataat caacctctgg attacaaaat ttgtgaaaga ttgactggta ttcttaacta
     6061 tgttgctcct tttacgctat gtggatacgc tgctttaatg cctttgtatc atgctattgc
     6121 ttcccgtatg gctttcattt tctcctcctt gtataaatcc tggttgctgt ctctttatga
     6181 ggagttgtgg cccgttgtca ggcaacgtgg cgtggtgtgc actgtgtttg ctgacgcaac
     6241 ccccactggt tggggcattg ccaccacctg tcagctcctt tccgggactt tcgctttccc
     6301 cctccctatt gccacggcgg aactcatcgc cgcctgcctt gcccgctgct ggacaggggc
     6361 tcggctgttg ggcactgaca attccgtggt gttgtcgggg aaatcatcgt cctttccttg
     6421 gctgctcgcc tgtgttgcca cctggattct gcgcgggacg tccttctgct acgtcccttc
     6481 ggccctcaat ccagcggacc ttccttcccg cggcctgctg ccggctctgc ggcctcttcc
     6541 gcgtcttcgc cttcgccctc agacgagtcg gatctccctt tgggccgcct ccccgcatcg
     6601 ataccgtcga cccgggcggc cgctcgagca tgcatctaga gtcgacccgg gcggccgctt
     6661 cgagcagaca tgataagata cattgatgag tttggacaaa ccacaactag aatgcagtga
     6721 aaaaaatgct ttatttgtga aatttgtgat gctattgctt tatttgtaac c
//
